Addgene plasmid #14625: pCDNA3 Flag MKK7g2
Depositing lab: Roger Davis. Depositing organization: University of Massachusetts, Worcester. Publication: The MKK7 gene encodes a group of c-Jun NH2-terminal kinase kinases. Tournier C, Whitmarsh AJ, Cavanagh J, Barrett T, Davis RJ. Mol Cell Biol. 1999 Feb . 19(2):1569-81. PubMed 9891090.
Backbone
  Vector backbone: pcDNA3
  Backbone manufacturer: invitrogen
  Backbone size w/o insert (bp): 5446
  Vector type: Mammalian Expression
Growth in bacteria
  Bacterial resistance: Ampicillin, 100 μg/mL
  Growth temperature: 37°C
  Growth strain: DH5alpha
  Copy number: High Copy
Gene/Insert
  Gene/Insert name: MKK7g2 (alt name: MKK7)
  Species: M. musculus (mouse)
  Insert size (bp): 1572
  GenBank ID: AF060947
  Entrez Gene: Map2k7 (a.k.a. 5930412N11Rik, JNKK 2, Jnkk, Jnkk2, MAPKK 7, MEK 7, Mapkk7, Mek7, Mkk7, Prkm, Prkmk7, sek, sek2)
  Tag / fusion protein: Flag (N terminal on insert)
  Cloning method: Restriction Enzyme; 5′ cloning site Hind III (not destroyed); 3′ cloning site Xba I (destroyed during cloning)
  Sequencing primers: 5′ T7; 3′ SP6
Terms and licenses: Academic/Nonprofit Terms; Industry Terms: Not Available to Industry
How to cite: pCDNA3 Flag MKK7g2 was a gift from Roger Davis (Addgene plasmid # 14625 ; http://n2t.net/addgene:14625 ; RRID:Addgene_14625)
