[The description below was written by a language model from this plasmid's Addgene catalogue record.]
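Description:
pCDNA3 Flag MKK7g2 is a mammalian expression plasmid built on the pcDNA3 backbone (about 5.4 kb without insert). It carries a roughly 1.6 kb cDNA for the gamma 2 isoform of mouse MKK7 (Map2k7, also known as JNKK2 or MEK7). The insert was cloned by restriction digestion between HindIII at the 5′ end, which remains intact, and XbaI at the 3′ end, which was destroyed during cloning. The plasmid is propagated in E. coli as a high-copy plasmid under ampicillin selection. The record provides no feature table. On general knowledge of pcDNA3, expression is expected to be driven by the CMV immediate-early promoter with a downstream polyadenylation signal, and the backbone normally also carries a neomycin resistance cassette that allows G418 selection of stable mammalian transfectants. T7 and SP6 primer sites flank the cloning region and are listed as the sequencing primers, consistent with this standard backbone layout.

The encoded protein carries an N-terminal Flag epitope, which allows detection by immunoblotting and recovery by immunoprecipitation with anti-Flag antibodies, independently of endogenous MKK7. MKK7 is a dual-specificity MAP kinase kinase that phosphorylates and activates the c-Jun NH2-terminal kinases (JNKs). According to the associated publication, the MKK7 gene gives rise to a group of such kinases, of which this is one isoform. The construct is suited to transient or stable overexpression of this isoform in mammalian cells, for example to study JNK pathway activation, compare the isoforms, or isolate the tagged kinase for activity and interaction assays. The record does not indicate any activating or inactivating mutations in the insert.
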