>Addgene plasmid #14625 | pCDNA3 Flag MKK7g2 | addgene partial sequence | sequence record 21817 | CMV-F 5'-CGCAAATGGGCGGTAGGCGTG-3'
AGCTCTCTGGCTACTAGAGAACCACTGCTTACTGGCTTATCGAAATTAATACGACTCACTATAGGGAGAC
CCAAGCTTCGGCAGCCAACATGGACTATAAGGACGATGATGACAAAATGGCGGCGTCCTCCCTGGAGCAG
AAGCTGTCCCGCCTGGAAGCCAAGCTGAAGCAGGAGAACCGTGAGGCCCGCAGGAGGATCGACCTCAACT
TGGATATCAGCCCACAGCGGCCCAGGCCCATTATTGTGATCACTCTAAGCCCTGCTCCTGCCCCGTCCCA
GCGAGCAGCCCTGCAACTCCCACTGGCCAACGATGGGGGCAGCCGCTCACCATCCTCAGAGAGCTCCCCA
CAGCACCCTACACCCCCCACCCGGCCCCGCCACATGCTGGGGCTCCCATCAACCTTGTTCACACCGCGCA
GTATGGAGAGCATCGAGATTGACCAGAAGCTGCAGGAGATCATGAAGCAGACAGGGTACCTGACTATCGG
GGGCCAGCGTTATCAGGCAGAAATCAATGACTTGGAGAACTTGGGTGAGATGGGCAGTGGTACCTGTGGT
CAGGTGTGGAAGATGCGGTTCCGGAAGACAGGCCACATCATTGCTGTTAAGCAAATGCGGCGCTCTGGGA
ACAAGGAAGAGAATAAGCGCATTTTGATGGACCTGGATGTAGTACTCAAGAGCCATGACTGCCCTTACAT
CGTTCAGTGCTTTGGCACCTTCATCACCAACACAGACGTCTTTATTGCCATGGAGCTCATGGGCACATGT
GCAG
